Addgene plasmid #230199: AiP12309 - pAAV-AiE0130h-minBG-SYFP2-WPRE3-BGHpA (Alias: CN2309)
Purpose: AiE0130h is an enhancer sequence, designed to drive AAV-mediated transgene expression in specific populations of brain cells
Depositing lab: Allen Institute for Brain Science & Boaz Levi. Depositing organization: Allen Institute. Publication: A suite of enhancer AAVs and transgenic mouse lines for genetic access to cortical cell types (preprint). Ben-Simon Y, Hooper M, Narayan S, Daigle T, Dwivedi D, Way SW, Oster A, Stafford DA, Mich JK, Taormina MJ, Martinez RA, Opitz-Araya X, Roth JR, Allen S, Ayala A, Bakken TE, Barcelli T, Barta S, Bendrick J, Bertagnolli D, Bowlus J, Boyer G, Brouner K, Casian B, Casper T, Chakka AB, Chakrabarty R, Chance RK, Chavan S, Departee M, Donadio N, Dotson N, Egdorf T, Gabitto M, Garcia J, Gary A, Gasperini M, Goldy J, Gore BB, Graybuck L, Greisman N, Haeseleer F, Halterman C, Helback O, Hockemeyer D, Huang C, Huff S, Hunker A, Johansen N, Juneau Z, Kalmbach B, Khem S, Kussick E, Kutsal R, Larsen R, Lee C, Lee AY, Leibly M, Lenz GH, Liang E, Lusk N, Malone J, Mollenkopf T, Morin E, Newman D, Ng L, Ngo K, Omstead V, Oyama A, Pham T, Pom CA, Potekhina L, Ransford S, Rette D, Rimorin C, Rocha D, Ruiz A, Sanchez REA, Sedeno-Cortes A, Sevigny JP, Shapovalova N, Shulga L, Sigler AR, Siverts LA, Somasundaram S, Stewart K, Szelenyi E, Tieu M, Trader C, van Velthoven CTJ, Walker M, Weed N, Wirthlin M, Wood T, Wynalda B, Yao Z, Zhou T, Ariza J, Dee N, Reding M, Ronellenfitch K, Mufti S, Sunkin SM, Smith KA, Esposito L, Waters J, Thyagarajan B, Yao S, Lein ES, Zeng H, Levi BP, Ngai J, Ting J, Tasic B. bioRxiv [Preprint]. 2024 Sep 26:2024.06.10.597244. doi: 10.1101/2024.06.10.597244. PubMed 38915722.
Backbone
  Vector backbone: pAAV2
  Vector type: AAV
Growth in bacteria
  Bacterial resistance: Ampicillin, 100 μg/mL
  Growth temperature: 37°C
  Growth strain: NEB Stable
  Copy number: High Copy
Gene/Insert
  Gene/Insert name: SYFP2
  Species: Synthetic
  Promoter: minBG
  Cloning method: Gibson Cloning
Terms and licenses: Academic/Nonprofit Terms; Industry Terms: Not Available to Industry
How to cite: AiP12309 - pAAV-AiE0130h-minBG-SYFP2-WPRE3-BGHpA (Alias: CN2309) was a gift from Allen Institute for Brain Science & Boaz Levi (Addgene plasmid # 230199 ; http://n2t.net/addgene:230199 ; RRID:Addgene_230199)
