[The description below was written by a language model from this plasmid's Addgene catalogue record and pLannotate feature annotations shown in this document.]
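Description:
AiP12309 - pAAV-AiE0130h-minBG-SYFP2-WPRE3-BGHpA (alias CN2309) is an AAV transfer plasmid built on a pAAV2 backbone and intended for packaging into recombinant adeno-associated virus for delivery to brain tissue. In bacteria it is maintained through a high-copy ColE1/pUC-type origin and selected with ampicillin via the β-lactamase gene and its native promoter. An f1 phage origin and small remnants of pBR322 rop and bom sequences are also present in the backbone. The recombination-reduced growth strain listed is consistent with the need to keep the repetitive AAV2 inverted terminal repeats intact. One ITR is annotated in full, while the other appears only as short fragments in the roughly 4.7 kb sequenced record.

Between the ITRs sits a compact enhancer-reporter cassette. The AiE0130h enhancer is placed upstream of minBG, a minimal promoter with little activity of its own, so that transcription depends on the enhancer and follows its cell-type specificity. Neither the enhancer nor the minimal promoter was picked up by the automated annotation, but both are stated in the name and catalogue fields, and they would occupy the unannotated region upstream of the reporter. The reporter is SYFP2, a fast-maturing monomeric yellow fluorescent protein derived from Aequorea victoria. It is followed by WPRE3, a shortened woodchuck hepatitis virus posttranscriptional regulatory element that boosts transcript stability and expression (annotated here as two WPRE fragments), and the bovine growth hormone polyadenylation signal.

The construct is used to label and assess enhancer-defined populations of brain cells by fluorescence. It belongs to a larger collection of enhancer AAVs for genetic access to cortical cell types. The record does not state which cell population AiE0130h targets.
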