Features (pLannotate 1.2.2; 14 found; start..end, strand, type, name):
    138..165     -  repeat_region  AAV2 ITR (fragment): inverted terminal repeat of adeno-associated virus serotype 2 inverted
    194..221     -  repeat_region  AAV2 ITR (fragment): inverted terminal repeat of adeno-associated virus serotype 2 inverted
    294..882     -  rep_origin     ori: high-copy-number ColE1/pMB1/pBR322/pUC origin of replication
   1053..1913    -  CDS            AmpR: β-lactamase; bla; confers resistance to ampicillin, carbenicillin, and related antibiotics
   1914..2018    -  promoter       AmpR promoter: bla
   2113..2148    +  CDS            rop (fragment): Rop protein, which maintains plasmids at low copy number; rop
   2250..2299    +  misc_feature   bom (fragment): basis of mobility region from pBR322
   2300..2755    -  rep_origin     f1 ori (sequence partly withheld): f1 bacteriophage origin of replication; arrow indicates direction of (+) strand synthesis
   2774..2825    +  misc_feature   bom (fragment): basis of mobility region from pBR322
   2830..2970    -  repeat_region  AAV2 ITR: inverted terminal repeat of adeno-associated virus serotype 2 inverted
   3088..3199    -  polyA_signal   bGH poly(A) signal: bovine growth hormone polyadenylation signal
   3216..3296    -  misc_feature   WPRE (fragment): woodchuck hepatitis virus posttranscriptional regulatory element
   3302..3459    -  misc_feature   WPRE (fragment): woodchuck hepatitis virus posttranscriptional regulatory element
   3499..4215    -  CDS            SYFP2: SYFP2 is a basic (constitutively fluorescent) yellow fluorescent protein published in 2006, derived from Aequorea victoria. It is reported to be a very rapidly-maturing monomer with moderate acid sensitivity.
>Addgene plasmid #230199 | AiP12309 - pAAV-AiE0130h-minBG-SYFP2-WPRE3-BGHpA (Alias: CN2309) | addgene full sequence | sequence record 470455 | Addgene NGS Result
GGTCAGATCTCCAGTGAACCCTTGAAGGCAACGCTCTGCAGCCCTCACCCCACCAGCCTTCTGACCTCTA
GCTGTAGCTGCCCTTCCCACGCGTGCGGCCGCAGGAACCCCTAGTGATGGAGTTGGCCACTCCCTCTCTG
CGCGCTCGCTCGCTCACTGAGGCCGGGCGACCAAAGGTCGCCCGACGCCCGGGCGGCCTCAGTGAGCGAG
CGAGCGCGCAGCTGCCTGCAGGACATGTGAGCAAAAGGCCAGCAAAAGGCCAGGAACCGTAAAAAGGCCG
CGTTGCTGGCGTTTTTCCATAGGCTCCGCCCCCCTGACGAGCATCACAAAAATCGACGCTCAAGTCAGAG
GTGGCGAAACCCGACAGGACTATAAAGATACCAGGCGTTTCCCCCTGGAAGCTCCCTCGTGCGCTCTCCT
GTTCCGACCCTGCCGCTTACCGGATACCTGTCCGCCTTTCTCCCTTCGGGAAGCGTGGCGCTTTCTCATA
GCTCACGCTGTAGGTATCTCAGTTCGGTGTAGGTCGTTCGCTCCAAGCTGGGCTGTGTGCACGAACCCCC
CGTTCAGCCCGACCGCTGCGCCTTATCCGGTAACTATCGTCTTGAGTCCAACCCGGTAAGACACGACTTA
TCGCCACTGGCAGCAGCCACTGGTAACAGGATTAGCAGAGCGAGGTATGTAGGCGGTGCTACAGAGTTCT
TGAAGTGGTGGCCTAACTACGGCTACACTAGAAGAACAGTATTTGGTATCTGCGCTCTGCTGAAGCCAGT
TACCTTCGGAAAAAGAGTTGGTAGCTCTTGATCCGGCAAACAAACCACCGCTGGTAGCGGTGGTTTTTTT
GTTTGCAAGCAGCAGATTACGCGCAGAAAAAAAGGATCTCAAGAAGATCCTTTGATCTTTTCTACGGGGT
CTGACGCTCAGTGGAACGAAAACTCACGTTAAGGGATTTTGGTCATGAGATTATCAAAAAGGATCTTCAC
CTAGATCCTTTTAAATTAAAAATGAAGTTTTAAATCAATCTAAAGTATATATGAGTAAACTTGGTCTGAC
AGTTACCAATGCTTAATCAGTGAGGCACCTATCTCAGCGATCTGTCTATTTCGTTCATCCATAGTTGCCT
GACTCCCCGTCGTGTAGATAACTACGATACGGGAGGGCTTACCATCTGGCCCCAGTGCTGCAATGATACC
GCGAGACCCACGCTCACCGGCTCCAGATTTATCAGCAATAAACCAGCCAGCCGGAAGGGCCGAGCGCAGA
AGTGGTCCTGCAACTTTATCCGCCTCCATCCAGTCTATTAATTGTTGCCGGGAAGCTAGAGTAAGTAGTT
CGCCAGTTAATAGTTTGCGCAACGTTGTTGCCATTGCTACAGGCATCGTGGTGTCACGCTCGTCGTTTGG
TATGGCTTCATTCAGCTCCGGTTCCCAACGATCAAGGCGAGTTACATGATCCCCCATGTTGTGCAAAAAA
GCGGTTAGCTCCTTCGGTCCTCCGATCGTTGTCAGAAGTAAGTTGGCCGCAGTGTTATCACTCATGGTTA
TGGCAGCACTGCATAATTCTCTTACTGTCATGCCATCCGTAAGATGCTTTTCTGTGACTGGTGAGTACTC
AACCAAGTCATTCTGAGAATAGTGTATGCGGCGACCGAGTTGCTCTTGCCCGGCGTCAATACGGGATAAT
ACCGCGCCACATAGCAGAACTTTAAAAGTGCTCATCATTGGAAAACGTTCTTCGGGGCGAAAACTCTCAA
GGATCTTACCGCTGTTGAGATCCAGTTCGATGTAACCCACTCGTGCACCCAACTGATCTTCAGCATCTTT
TACTTTCACCAGCGTTTCTGGGTGAGCAAAAACAGGAAGGCAAAATGCCGCAAAAAAGGGAATAAGGGCG
ACACGGAAATGTTGAATACTCATACTCTTCCTTTTTCAATATTATTGAAGCATTTATCAGGGTTATTGTC
TCATGAGCGGATACATATTTGAATGTATTTAGAAAAATAAACAAATAGGGGTTCCGCGCACATTTCCCCG
AAAAGTGCCACCTGACGTCTAAGAAACCATTATTATCATGACATTAACCTATAAAAATAGGCGTATCACG
AGGCCCTTTCGTCTCGCGCGTTTCGGTGATGACGGTGAAAACCTCTGACACATGCAGCTCCCGGAGACGG
TCACAGCTTGTCTGTAAGCGGATGCCGGGAGCAGACAAGCCCGTCAGGGCGCGTCAGCGGGTGTTGGCGG
GTGTCGGGGCTGGCTTAACTATGCGGCATCAGAGCAGATTGTACTGAGAGTGCACCATAAAATTGTAAAC
GTTAATATTTTGTTAAAATTCGCGTTAAATTTTTGTTAAATCAGCTCATTTTTTAACCAATAGACCGAAA
TCGGCAAAATCCCTTATAAATCAAAAGAATAGCCCGAGATAGAGT
[37 nt withheld, positions 2426-2462]
AAAGAACGTGGACTCCAACGTCAAAGG
[141 nt withheld, positions 2490-2630]
G
[46 nt withheld, positions 2632-2677]
A
[95 nt withheld, positions 2679-2773]
TATGCGGTGTGAAATACCGCACAGATGCGTAAGGAGAAAATACCGCATCAGGCGCCCCTGCAGGCAGCTG
CGCGCTCGCTCGCTCACTGAGGCCGCCCGGGCAAAGCCCGGGCGTCGGGCGACCTTTGGTCGCCCGGCCT
CAGTGAGCGAGCGAGCGCGCAGAGAGGGAGTGGCCAACTCCATCACTAGGGGTTCCTGCGGCCGCTCGGT
CCGCACGTGAGATCTCATGCCTGCTATTGTCTTCCCAATCCTCCCCCTTGCTGTCCTGCCCCACCCCACC
CCCCAGAATAGAATGACACCTACTCAGACAATGCGATGCAATTTCCTCATTTTATTAGGAAAGGACAGTG
GGAGTGGCACCTTCCAGGGTCAAGGAAGGCACGGGGGAGGGGCAAACAACAGATGGCTGGCAACTAGAAG
GCACAGTCGAAGATCTCTCGAGCCACGGAATTGTCAGTGCCCAACAGCCGAGCCCCTGTCCAGCAGCGGG
CAAGGCAGGCGGCGATGAGTTCCGCCGTGGCAAGAACTAACCAGGATTTATACAAGGAGGAGAAAATGAA
AGCCATACGGGAAGCAATAGCATGATACAAAGGCATTAAAGCAGCGTATCCACATAGCGTAAAAGGAGCA
ACATAGTTAAGAATACCAGTCAATCTTTCACAAATTTTGTAATCCAGAGGTTGATTATGATATCGAATTC
GCGGCCGCGGCGCGCCGTCGACTTACTTGTACAGCTCGTCCATGCCGAGAGTGATCCCGGCGGCGGTCAC
GAACTCCAGCAGGACCATGTGATCGCGCTTCTCGTTGGGGTCTTTGCTCAGCTTGGACTGGTAGCTCAGG
TAGTGGTTGTCGGGCAGCAGCACGGGGCCGTCGCCGATGGGGGTGTTCTGCTGGTAGTGGTCGGCGAGCT
GCACGCCGCCGTCCTCGATGTTGTGGCGGATCTTGAAGTTGGCCTTGATGCCGTTCTTCTGCTTGTCGGC
GGTGATATAGACGTTGTGGCTGTTGTAGTTGTACTCCAGCTTGTGCCCCAGGATGTTGCCGTCCTCCTTG
AAGTCGATGCCCTTCAGCTCGATGCGGTTCACCAGGGTGTCGCCCTCGAACTTCACCTCGGCGCGGGTCT
TGTAGTTGCCGTCGTCCTTGAAGAAGATGGTGCGCTCCTGGACGTAGCCTTCGGGCATGGCGGACTTGAA
GAAGTCGTGCTGCTTCATGTGGTCGGGGTAGCGGGCGAAGCACTGCACGCCGTAGCCCAGGGTGGTCACG
AGGGTGGGCCAGGGCACGGGCAGCTTGCCGGTGGTGCAGATCAGCTTCAGGGTCAGCTTGCCGTAGGTGG
CATCGCCCTCGCCCTCGCCGGACACGCTGAACTTGTGGCCGTTTACGTCGCCGTCCAGCTCGACCAGGAT
GGGCACCACCCCGGTGAACAGCTCCTCGCCCTTGCTCACCATGGTGGCGACCGGTAGCGCTAGCTTCGAA
AGATCTGGATCCCAGAAGCAAATGTAAGCAATAGATGGCTCTGCCCTGACTTTTATGCCCAGCCCGAGCT
CTGCTTCAGCCATTATTTATTCAAATATTTTGGCAGCTCCCATTTTCTGCTTCTTTCCTTGCCTGTTAGT
TGTTGATTGGCTGCCAGATGTTGTGAATTTCAGTGTTCTGGGTATGGGATTCTTTTTTATTTTTATAACT
GTTTTTGAATTTCATTCCAGGATGTGTTTAAGTTACTTAGAAATGGCTTGTTCTTTTAGAGTCTTGCTTC
TAAACTTTGTTTGCTGAAACCAGAGCAGCTGTTAGACTATGGCTAAAATTGGCCCATTGCTAAAGTTAAA
CCCTTCTGATTGCTCTGCTCAATGTCCTATATAGCGTAAGGCTTTGCATTCCGGATGACAGGAAGAAGCA
GCATCCTCAGCCCTGTGTGGTATCTGAGAATTGTTCCTCTAATACTTTGGGGAAGCTTTCTCATGTGCAT
GCACT
